>Addgene plasmid #78646 | pBW211J109-Amp32C | depositor partial sequence | sequence record 146764 | backbone
TACTAGTAGCGGCCGCTGCAGTCCGGCAAAAAAACGGGCAAGGTGTCACCACCCTGCCCTTTTTCTTTAA
AACCGAAAAGATTACTTCGCGTTATGCAGGCTTCCTCGCTCACTGACTCGCTGCGCTCGGTCGTTCGGCT
GCGGCGAGCGGTATCAGCTCACTCAAAGGCGGTAATCTCGAGTCCCGTCAAGTCAGCGTAATGCTCTGCC
AGTGTTACAACCAATTAACCAATTCTGATTAGAAAAACTCATCGAGCATCAAATGAAACTGCAATTTATT
CATATCAGGATTATCAATACCATATTTTTGAAAAAGCCGTTTCTGTAATGAAGGAGAAAACTCACCGAGG
CAGTTCCATAGGATGGCAAGATCCTGGTATCGGTCTGCGATTCCGACTCGTCCAACATCAATACAACCTA
TTAATTTCCCCTCGTCAAAAATAAGGTTATCAAGTGAGAAATCACCATGAGTGACGACTGAATCCGGTGA
GAATGGCAAAAGCTTATGCATTTCTTTCCAGACTTGTTCAACAGGCCAGCCATTACGCTCGTCATCAAAA
TCACTCGCATCAACCAAACCGTTATTCATTCGTGATTGCGCCTGAGCGAGACGAAATACGCGATCGCTGT
TAAAAGGACAATTACAAACAGGAATCGAATGCAACCGGCGCAGGAACACTGCCAGCGCATCAACAATATT
TTCACCTGAATCAGGATATTCTTCTAATACCTGGAATGCTGTTTTCCCGGGGATCGCAGTGGTGAGTAAC
CATGCATCATCAGGAGTACGGATAAAATGCTTGATGGTCGGAAGAGGCATAAATTCCGTCAGCCAGTTTA
GTCTGACCATCTCATCTGTAACATCATTGGCAACGCTACCTTTGCCATGTTTCAGAAACAACTCTGGCGC
ATCGGGCTTCCCATACAATCGATAGATTGTCGCACCTGATTGCCCGACATTATCGCGAGCCCATTTATAC
CCATATAAATCAGCATCCATGTTGGAATTTAATCGCGGCCTCGAGCAAGACGTTTCCCGTTGAATATGGC
TCATAACACCCCTTGTATTACTGTTTATGTAAGCAGACAGTTTTATTGTTCATGATGATATATTTTTATC
TTGTGCAATGTAACATCAGAGATTTTGAGACACAACGTGGCTTTGTTGAATAAATCGAACTTTTGCTGAG
TTGAAGGATCAGATCACGCATCTTCCCGACAACGCAGACCGTTCCGTGGCAAAGCAAAAGTTCAAAATCA
CCAACTGGTCCACCTACAACAAAGCTCTCATCAACCGTGGCTCCCTCACTTTCTGGCTGGATGATGGGGC
GATTCAGGCCTGGTATGAGTCAGCAACACCTTCTTCACGAGGCAGACCTCAGCGCTAGCGGAGTGTATAC
TGGCTTACTATGTTGGCACTGATGAGGGTGTCAGTGAAGTGCTTCATGTGGCAGGAGAAAAAAGGCTGCA
CCGGTGCGTCAGCAGAATATGTGATACAGGATATATTCCGCTTCCTCGCTCACTGACTCGCTACGCTCGG
TCGTTCGACTGCGGCGAGCGGAAATGGCTTACGAACGGGGCGGAGATTTCCTGGAAGATGCCAGGAAGAT
ACTTAACAGGGAAGTGAGAGGGCCGCGGCAAAGCCGTTTTTCCATAGGCTCCGCCCCCCTGACAAGCATC
ACGAAATCTGACGCTCAAATCAGTGGTGGCGAAACCCGACAGGACTATAAAGATACCAGGCGTTTCCCCT
GGCGGCTCCCTCGTGCGCTCTCCTGTTCCTGCCTTTCGGTTTACCGGTGTCATTCCGCTGTTATGGCCGC
GTTTGTCTCATTCCACGCCTGACACTCAGTTCCGGGTAGGCAGTTCGCTCCAAGCTGGACTGTATGCACG
AACCCCCCGTTCAGTCCGACCGCTGCGCCTTATCCGGTAACTATCGTCTTGAGTCCAACCCGGAAAGACA
TGCAAAAGCACCACTGGCAGCAGCCACTGGTAATTGATTTAGAGGAGTTAGTCTTGAAGTCATGCGCCGG
TTAAGGCTAAACTGAAAGGACAAGTTTTGGTGACTGCGCTCCTCCAAGCCAGTTACCTCGGTTCAAAGAG
TTGGTAGCTCAGAGAACCTTCGAAAAACCGCCCTGCAAGGCGGTTTTTTCGTTTTCAGAGCAAGAGATTA
CGCGCAGACCAAAACGATCTCAAGAAGATCATCTTATTAAGGGGTCTGACGCTCAGTGGAACGAAAACTC
ACGTTAAGGGATTTTGGTCATGAGATTATCAAAAAGGATCTTCACCTAGATCCTTTTAAATTAAAAATGA
AGTTTTAAATCAATCTAAAGTATATATGAGTAAACTTGGTCTGACAGTTACCAATGCTTAATCAGTGAGG
CACCTATCTCAGCGATCTGTCTATTTCGTTCATCCATAGTTGCCTGACTCCCCGTCGTGTAGATAACTAC
GATACGGGAGGGCTTACCATCTGGCCCCAGTGCTGCAATGATACCGCGAGACCCACGCTCACCGGCTCCA
GATTTATCAGCAATAAACCAGCCAGCCGGAAGGGCCGAGCGCAGAAGTGGTCCTGCAACTTTATCCGCCT
CCATCCAGTCTATTCCATGGTGCCACCTGACGTCTAAGAAACCATTATTATCATGACATTAACCTATAAA
AATAGGCGTATCACGAGGCAGAATTTCAGATAAAAAAAATCCTTAGCTTTCGCTAAGGATGATTTCTGGA
ATTCGCGGCCGCTTCTAGAG
