>Addgene plasmid #78646 | pBW211J109-Amp32C | depositor partial sequence | sequence record 146765 | gfp
ATGCGTAAAGGAGAAGAACTTTTCACTGGAGTTGTCCCAATTCTTGTTGAATTAGATGGTGATGTTAATG
GGCACAAATTTTCTGTCAGTGGAGAGGGTGAAGGTGATGCAACATACGGAAAACTTACCCTTAAATTTAT
TTGCACTACTGGAAAACTACCTGTTCCATGGCCAACACTTGTCACTACTTTCGGTTATGGTGTTCAATGC
TTTGCGAGATACCCAGATCATATGAAACAGCATGACTTTTTCAAGAGTGCCATGCCCGAAGGTTATGTAC
AGGAAAGAACTATATTTTTCAAAGATGACGGGAACTACAAGACACGTGCTGAAGTCAAGTTTGAAGGTGA
TACCCTTGTTAATAGAATCGAGTTAAAAGGTATTGATTTTAAAGAAGATGGAAACATTCTTGGACACAAA
TTGGAATACAACTATAACTCACACAATGTATACATCATGGCAGACAAACAAAAGAATGGAATCAAAGTTA
ACTTCAAAATTAGACACAACATTGAAGATGGAAGCGTTCAACTAGCAGACCATTATCAACAAAATACTCC
AATTGGCGATGGCCCTGTCCTTTTACCAGACAACCATTACCTGTCCACACAATCTGCCCTTTCGAAAGAT
CCCAACGAAAAGAGAGACCACATGGTCCTTCTTGAGTTTGTAACAGCTGCTGGGATTACACATGGCATGG
ATGAACTATACAAATAATAA
