>Addgene plasmid #78646 | pBW211J109-Amp32C | addgene partial sequence | sequence record 154149 | GFPfusionREV 5'-CTCCACTGACAGAAAATTTG-3'
AATTGGGACAACTCCAGTGAAAAGTTCTTCTCCTTTACGCATCTAGTATTTCTCCTCTTTAATCTCTAGT
AGTACAAGCCCTATAGCGATAACCATGCCAGCTTAAAAATAGAAATAACTGATTGATTTATAAAGATATT
TTAAAATGTGAAATTCTTTGTAATACAAAACTTTGCGCAAACCGTTTTTTGCCACAACAGCTTTTGGCAC
AAAAACATCGGTCAGCTTCGCAAGGGAACTGATCCGGGACCGTGACCCACTCAGCGGACATAATCCGGCC
TCTAGTATATAAACGCAGAAAGGCCCACCCGAAGGTGAGCCAGTGTGACTCTAGTAGAGAGCGTTCACCG
ACAAACAACAGATAAAACGAAAGGCCCAGTCTTTCGACTGAGCCTTTCGTTTTATTTGATGCCTGGTTAT
TAGATCTGCAATTCTTTGATGCGTCGATAGAGCGTACGGCGTGGCACGTCCAGTTCCAGGCTTACCGAAT
CCACACAATTGTCGTGGCGCTTGAGCGACTCCTGAATCAGGGCTTTTTCGATCACTCGCAATTGCGATTT
GAGCCCACAGGCCAAGTGCTCTTCGCCCTGCGGCTCGGCGCCCAGCAAGGGGAAACCCAGCACATGGCGT
TTGGCTGCCGCCTTGAGCTCACGGATATTGCCGGGCCAGTCGTGGCCCAGCAGCACTTTGTGCAGCAGTG
GGCAAACATCGGGAACGGGAACACCGAGCTCCCTCGCGGCGGCGGCCGTAAAACGTGTGAACAGGGGAAC
TATGCGATCAGACTGGTTACGTAGCGGAGGAAGCTTGAGTGTCAGGACGTTCAGGCGAAAATACAGATCG
CGACGAAACTGCCCCCGCTCGACGGCGTCGTCCAGCGAGCATTGGG
