>Addgene plasmid #78646 | pBW211J109-Amp32C | addgene partial sequence | sequence record 154150 | MoCloR 5'-gccacctgacgtctaagaaacc-3'
AAAATAGGCGTATCACGAGGCAGAATTTCAGATAAAAAAAATCCTTAGCTTTCGCTAAGGATGATTTCTG
GAATTCGCGGCCGCTTCTAGAGTTTACAGCTAGCTCAGTCCTAGGGACTGTGCTACTCTAGAGATTAAAG
AGGAGAAATACTAGATGAGTACAGGCATCGATAAGGACGTCCGAGAGTGTTGGGGCGTAACTGCATTATC
AGCGGGTCATCAAATTGCAATGAATAGCGCGTTTCTGGATATGGACTTGCTGTTGTGCGGGGAAACCGGC
ACCGGCAAGGACACACTGGCCAACCGCATTCACGAGTTGTCCAGCAGGTCGGGACCCTTTGTGGGCATGA
ACTGCGCCGCCATTCCCGAGTCGCTGGCAGAGAGCCAGTTATTCGGTGTGGTCAACGGTGCATTCACCGG
CGTATGCCGGGCTCGCGAGGGCTACATAGAGGCCTCCAGTGGTGGCACCTTGTACCTGGATGAAATCGAC
AGCATGCCGTTGAGCCTGCAAGCCAAACTGCTGCGTGTGTTGGAGAGTCGAGGTATCGAGCGTCTGGGCT
CGACCGAATTTATCCCGGTGGATCTGCGGATCATTGCCTCGGCCCAGCGGCCACTGGATGAACTGGTGGA
ACAAGGACTTTTCCGTCGCGACCTGTTTTTTCGGCTCAACGTGCTGACGCTTCACTTGCCAGCCTTGCGC
AAACGTCGTGAACAGATCCTGCCATTGTTCGACCAGTTCACCCAGGGTATCGCTGCCGAGTTCGGACGTC
CCGCTCCTGCGCTGGACAGCGGGCGTGTGCAGCTGCTGCTCAGCCACGACTGGCCGGGCAACATCCGCGA
A
