[The description below was written by a language model from this plasmid's Addgene catalogue record.]
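Description:
pBW211J109-Amp32C is a bacterial synthetic-biology plasmid built on the BioBrick vector pSB3K3 from the iGEM registry. It is recorded as low copy, is selected with kanamycin, and is propagated in E. coli DH5alpha. No feature table accompanies the record, so the origin of replication and the exact boundaries of the parts are not documented here. The architecture can only be read from the insert name, J109-30hrpR-32hrpS-t-hrpL-30gfp-t.

Read in order, that name describes a two-stage synthetic cassette. "J109" most likely denotes a constitutive promoter from the registry's Anderson J231xx series. It appears to drive an operon encoding hrpR and hrpS, and the prefixes "30" and "32" probably mark the ribosome binding sites (likely the BioBrick B0030 and B0032 parts) that set each gene's translation strength. After a terminator ("t") comes the hrpL promoter, which controls gfp behind a "30" ribosome binding site, followed by a second terminator. In the native Pseudomonas syringae hrp system, HrpR and HrpS are enhancer-binding proteins that act together to activate the sigma-54-dependent hrpL promoter. GFP fluorescence therefore reports how strongly the activator pair switches on that promoter.

The associated publication concerns modular, tunable genetic amplifiers for scaling transcriptional signals in cascaded gene networks. Consistent with that, this construct appears to be one amplifier variant in which a fixed input promoter and a particular RBS combination set the HrpR/HrpS levels and thus the gain. It is suited to characterising amplifier output in E. coli and comparing it with sibling designs. The record lists the cloning method as unknown and gives the promoter only by reference to the insert.
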