Addgene plasmid #78646: pBW211J109-Amp32C
Purpose: pSB3K3 carrying J109-30hrpR-32hrpS-t-hrpL-30gfp-t
Depositing lab: Baojun Wang. Depositing organization: University of Edinburgh. Publication: Engineering modular and tunable genetic amplifiers for scaling transcriptional signals in cascaded gene networks. Wang B, Barahona M, Buck M. Nucleic Acids Res. 2014 Aug;42(14):9484-92. doi: 10.1093/nar/gku593. Epub 2014 Jul 16. PubMed 25030903.
Backbone
  Vector backbone: pSB3K3
  Backbone manufacturer: BioBrick vector, IGEM registry
  Vector type: Synthetic Biology
Growth in bacteria
  Bacterial resistance: Kanamycin, 50 μg/mL
  Growth temperature: 37°C
  Growth strain: DH5alpha
  Copy number: Low Copy
Gene/Insert
  Gene/Insert name: J109-30hrpR-32hrpS-t-hrpL-30gfp-t
  Species: Synthetic
  Promoter: see insert
  Cloning method: Unknown
  Sequencing primers: 5′ pBRforEco; 3′ RNAde-BB-2R
Terms and licenses: Academic/Nonprofit Terms; Industry Terms: Not Available to Industry
How to cite: pBW211J109-Amp32C was a gift from Baojun Wang (Addgene plasmid # 78646 ; http://n2t.net/addgene:78646 ; RRID:Addgene_78646)
